Addgene plasmid #61064: pSIN4-EF1a-LMO2-IRES-Puro
Purpose: lentiviral vector for LMO2
Depositing lab: Igor Slukvin. Depositing organization: University of Wisconsin, Madison. Publication: Direct induction of haematoendothelial programs in human pluripotent stem cells by transcriptional regulators. Elcheva I, Brok-Volchanskaya V, Kumar A, Liu P, Lee JH, Tong L, Vodyanik M, Swanson S, Stewart R, Kyba M, Yakubov E, Cooke J, Thomson JA, Slukvin I. Nat Commun. 2014 Jul 14;5:4372. doi: 10.1038/ncomms5372. PubMed 25019369.
Backbone
  Vector backbone: pSIN4-EF1alpha-IRES-Puro
  Backbone size w/o insert (bp): 7500
  Vector type: Lentiviral
  Selectable markers: Puromycin
Growth in bacteria
  Bacterial resistance: Ampicillin, 100 μg/mL
  Growth temperature: 37°C
  Growth strain: Stbl3
  Copy number: Unknown
Gene/Insert
  Gene/Insert name: LMO2
  Species: H. sapiens (human)
  Insert size (bp): 2303
  Entrez Gene: LMO2 (a.k.a. LMO-2, RBTN2, RBTNL1, RHOM2, TTG2)
  Promoter: EF1alpha
  Tag / fusion protein: Flag (N terminal on insert)
  Cloning method: Restriction Enzyme; 5′ cloning site EcoRI (not destroyed); 3′ cloning site MluI (not destroyed)
  Sequencing primers: 5′ EF1a-Fwd; 3′ pSIN-R: CAAACGCACACCGGCCTTATT
Terms and licenses: Academic/Nonprofit Terms; Industry Terms: Not Available to Industry
How to cite: pSIN4-EF1a-LMO2-IRES-Puro was a gift from Igor Slukvin (Addgene plasmid # 61064 ; http://n2t.net/addgene:61064 ; RRID:Addgene_61064)
