[The description below was written by a language model from this plasmid's Addgene catalogue record and pLannotate feature annotations shown in this document.]
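Description:
pSIN4-EF1a-LMO2-IRES-Puro is a self-inactivating HIV-1-based lentiviral transfer vector for constitutive expression of human LMO2, built on the pSIN4-EF1alpha-IRES-Puro backbone. It is propagated in E. coli through a high-copy ColE1/pUC-type origin and selected with ampicillin via the β-lactamase gene; the record lists a recombination-deficient strain, which is commonly chosen to keep the repeated LTR sequences stable. The viral portion contains a truncated 5' LTR, the Ψ packaging signal with an adjoining gag fragment, the Rev response element for Rev-dependent nuclear export of the genomic RNA, the cPPT/CTS element that aids nuclear import of the reverse-transcribed genome, and a ΔU3 3' LTR that inactivates LTR promoter activity after integration. A bGH polyadenylation signal lies downstream of the 3' LTR. Short annotated nef, rev and SV40 fragments appear to be residual viral or backbone sequence rather than functional genes.

Between the LTRs, the human EF-1α promoter drives a bicistronic transcript. The first cistron is LMO2 carrying an N-terminal FLAG epitope for detection, cloned between EcoRI and MluI sites. An EMCV IRES then allows cap-independent translation of puromycin N-acetyltransferase from the same mRNA, so puromycin selection enriches for transduced cells that also express LMO2. The catalogue lists an insert size of about 2.3 kb, whereas the annotated LMO2 coding region is under 500 bp and the full sequence is 8,044 nt, so the listed figure does not match the sequence record. LMO2 is a haematopoietic transcriptional regulator that acts with TAL1/SCL, and the associated study concerns the induction of haematoendothelial programmes in human pluripotent stem cells by transcriptional regulators.
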