Features (pLannotate 1.2.2; 20 found; start..end, strand, type, name):
    116..445     +  CDS            nef (fragment): NEF_HV1BR - Experimental evidence at protein level: Swiss-Prot protein existence level 1. Extracellular Nef protein targets CD4(+) T-lymphocytes for apoptosis by interacting with CXCR4 surface receptors (PubMed:14990729). From Human immunodeficiency virus type 1 group M subtype B (isolate BRU/LAI) (HIV-1).
    493..750     +  LTR            5' LTR (truncated): truncated 5' long terminal repeat (LTR) from HIV-1
    797..922     +  misc_feature   HIV-1 Ψ: packaging signal of human immunodeficiency virus type 1
    906..1269    +  CDS            HIV-1 gag (fragment): gag protein from human immunodeficiency virus 1; gag
   1415..1648    +  misc_feature   RRE: The Rev response element (RRE) of HIV-1 allows for Rev-dependent mRNA export from the nucleus to the cytoplasm.
   2025..2125    +  CDS            Rev (fragment): human immunodeficiency virus 1 (HIV-1) Rev protein; rev; enhances nuclear export of unspliced and incompletely spliced viral mRNAs
   2164..2281    +  misc_feature   cPPT/CTS: central polypurine tract and central termination sequence of HIV-1
   2337..2403    +  CDS            small t antigen (fragment): SV40 (simian virus 40) small t antigen
   2410..3588    +  promoter       EF-1α promoter: strong constitutive promoter for human elongation factor EF-1α
   3611..3631    +  CDS            FLAG (fragment): FLAG® epitope tag, followed by an enterokinase cleavage site
   3632..4102    +  CDS            LMO2: RBTN2_HUMAN - Also known as RBTN2, RBTNL1, RHOM2, TTG2. Experimental evidence at protein level: Swiss-Prot protein existence level 1. Acts with TAL1/SCL to regulate red blood cell development. Also acts with LDB1 to maintain erythroid precursors in an immature state. From Homo sapiens (Human).
   4271..4733    +  misc_feature   IRES: internal ribosome entry site (IRES) of the encephalomyocarditis virus (EMCV)
   4766..5365    +  CDS            PuroR: puromycin N-acetyltransferase; pac from Streptomyces; confers resistance to puromycin
   5372..5566    +  CDS            nef (fragment): NEF_HV1Z2 - Experimental evidence at protein level: Swiss-Prot protein existence level 1. Extracellular Nef protein targets CD4(+) T-lymphocytes for apoptosis by interacting with CXCR4 surface receptors. From Human immunodeficiency virus type 1 group M subtype D (isolate Z2/CDC-Z34) (HIV-1).
   5568..5801    +  LTR            3' LTR (ΔU3): self-inactivating 3' long terminal repeat (LTR) from HIV-1
   5958..6182    +  polyA_signal   bGH poly(A) signal: bovine growth hormone polyadenylation signal
   6186..6207    +  promoter       SV40 promoter (fragment): SV40 enhancer and early promoter
   6278..6382    +  promoter       AmpR promoter: bla
   6383..7243    +  CDS            AmpR: β-lactamase; bla; confers resistance to ampicillin, carbenicillin, and related antibiotics
   7414..8002    +  rep_origin     ori: high-copy-number ColE1/pMB1/pBR322/pUC origin of replication
>Addgene plasmid #61064 | pSIN4-EF1a-LMO2-IRES-Puro | depositor full sequence | sequence record 114115 | pSIN4-EF1a-LMO2-IRES-Puro sequence 8044 bps
CGGACCGCCACTGCCAATTACCTGTGGTTTCATTTACTCTAAACCTGTGATTCCTCTGAATTATTTTCAT
TTTAAAGAAATTGTATTTGTTAAATATGTACTACAAACTTAGTAGTTGGAAGGGCTAATTCACTCCCAAA
GAAGACAAGATATCCTTGATCTGTGGATCTACCACACACAAGGCTACTTCCCTGATTAGCAGAACTACAC
ACCAGGGCCAGGGGTCAGATATCCACTGACCTTTGGATGGTGCTACAAGCTAGTACCAGTTGAGCCAGAT
AAGGTAGAAGAGGCCAATAAAGGAGAGAACACCAGCTTGTTACACCCTGTGAGCCTGCATGGGATGGATG
ACCCGGAGAGAGAAGTGTTAGAGTGGAGGTTTGACAGCCGCCTAGCATTTCATCACGTGGCCCGAGAGCT
GCATCCGGAGTACTTCAAGAACTGCTGATATCGAGCTTGCTACAAGGGACTTTCCGCTGGGGACTTTCCA
GGGAGGCGTGGCCTGGGCGGGACTGGGGAGTGGCGAGCCCTCAGATCCTGCATATAAGCAGCTGCTTTTT
GCCTGTACTGGGTCTCTCTGGTTAGACCAGATCTGAGCCTGGGAGCTCTCTGGCTAACTAGGGAACCCAC
TGCTTAAGCCTCAATAAAGCTTGCCTTGAGTGCTTCAAGTAGTGTGTGCCCGTCTGTTGTGTGACTCTGG
TAACTAGAGATCCCTCAGACCCTTTTAGTCAGTGTGGAAAATCTCTAGCAGTGGCGCCCGAACAGGGACT
TGAAAGCGAAAGGGAAACCAGAGGAGCTCTCTCGACGCAGGACTCGGCTTGCTGAAGCGCGCACGGCAAG
AGGCGAGGGGCGGCGACTGGTGAGTACGCCAAAAATTTTGACTAGCGGAGGCTAGAAGGAGAGAGATGGG
TGCGAGAGCGTCAGTATTAAGCGGGGGAGAATTAGATCGCGATGGGAAAAAATTCGGTTAAGGCCAGGGG
GAAAGAAAAAATATAAATTAAAACATATAGTATGGGCAAGCAGGGAGCTAGAACGATTCGCAGTTAATCC
TGGCCTGTTAGAAACATCAGAAGGCTGTAGACAAATACTGGGACAGCTACAACCATCCCTTCAGACAGGA
TCAGAAGAACTTAGATCATTATATAATACAGTAGCAACCCTCTATTGTGTGCATCAAAGGATAGAGATAA
AAGACACCAAGGAAGCTTTAGACAAGATAGAGGAAGAGCAAAACAAAAGTAAGACCACCGCACAGCAAGC
GGCCGCTGATCTTCAGACCTGGAGGAGGAGATATGAGGGACAATTGGAGAAGTGAATTATATAAATATAA
AGTAGTAAAAATTGAACCATTAGGAGTAGCACCCACCAAGGCAAAGAGAAGAGTGGTGCAGAGAGAAAAA
AGAGCAGTGGGAATAGGAGCTTTGTTCCTTGGGTTCTTGGGAGCAGCAGGAAGCACTATGGGCGCAGCGT
CAATGACGCTGACGGTACAGGCCAGACAATTATTGTCTGGTATAGTGCAGCAGCAGAACAATTTGCTGAG
GGCTATTGAGGCGCAACAGCATCTGTTGCAACTCACAGTCTGGGGCATCAAGCAGCTCCAGGCAAGAATC
CTGGCTGTGGAAAGATACCTAAAGGATCAACAGCTCCTGGGGATTTGGGGTTGCTCTGGAAAACTCATTT
GCACCACTGCTGTGCCTTGGAATGCTAGTTGGAGTAATAAATCTCTGGAACAGATTTGGAATCACACGAC
CTGGATGGAGTGGGACAGAGAAATTAACAATTACACAAGCTTAATACACTCCTTAATTGAAGAATCGCAA
AACCAGCAAGAAAAGAATGAACAAGAATTATTGGAATTAGATAAATGGGCAAGTTTGTGGAATTGGTTTA
ACATAACAAATTGGCTGTGGTATATAAAATTATTCATAATGATAGTAGGAGGCTTGGTAGGTTTAAGAAT
AGTTTTTGCTGTACTTTCTATAGTGAATAGAGTTAGGCAGGGATATTCACCATTATCGTTTCAGACCCAC
CTCCCAACCCCGAGGGGACCCGACAGGCCCGAAGGAATAGAAGAAGAAGGTGGAGAGAGAGACAGAGACA
GATCCATTCGATTAGTGAACGGATCTCGACGGTATCGCCACAAATGGCAGTATTCATCCACAATTTTAAA
AGAAAGGGGGGGATTGGGGGGTACAGTGCAGGGGAAAGAATAGTAGACATAATAGCAACAGACATACAAA
CTAAAGAATTACAAAAACAAATTACAAAAATTCAAAATTTTCGGGTTTATTACAGGGACAGCAGAGATCC
ACTTTGGATCGATAAGCTTTGCAAAGATGGATAAAGTTTTAAACAGAGAGGAATCTTTGCAGCTAATGGA
CCTTCTAGGTCTTGAAAGGAGTGGGAATTGGCTCCGGTGCCCGTCAGTGGGCAGAGCGCACATCGCCCAC
AGTCCCCGAGAAGTTGGGGGGAGGGGTCGGCAATTGAACCGGTGCCTAGAGAAGGTGGCGCGGGGTAAAC
TGGGAAAGTGATGTCGTGTACTGGCTCCGCCTTTTTCCCGAGGGTGGGGGAGAACCGTATATAAGTGCAG
TAGTCGCCGTGAACGTTCTTTTTCGCAACGGGTTTGCCGCCAGAACACAGGTAAGTGCCGTGTGTGGTTC
CCGCGGGCCTGGCCTCTTTACGGGTTATGGCCCTTGCGTGCCTTGAATTACTTCCACCTGGCTGCAGTAC
GTGATTCTTGATCCCGAGCTTCGGGTTGGAAGTGGGTGGGAGAGTTCGAGGCCTTGCGCTTAAGGAGCCC
CTTCGCCTCGTGCTTGAGTTGAGGCCTGGCCTGGGCGCTGGGGCCGCCGCGTGCGAATCTGGTGGCACCT
TCGCGCCTGTCTCGCTGCTTTCGATAAGTCTCTAGCCATTTAAAATTTTTGATGACCTGCTGCGACGCTT
TTTTTCTGGCAAGATAGTCTTGTAAATGCGGGCCAAGATCTGCACACTGGTATTTCGGTTTTTGGGGCCG
CGGGCGGCGACGGGGCCCGTGCGTCCCAGCGCACATGTTCGGCGAGGCGGGGCCTGCGAGCGCGGCCACC
GAGAATCGGACGGGGGTAGTCTCAAGCTGGCCGGCCTGCTCTGGTGCCTGGCCTCGCGCCGCCGTGTATC
GCCCCGCCCTGGGCGGCAAGGCTGGCCCGGTCGGCACCAGTTGCGTGAGCGGAAAGATGGCCGCTTCCCG
GCCCTGCTGCAGGGAGCTCAAAATGGAGGACGCGGCGCTCGGGAGAGCGGGCGGGTGAGTCACCCACACA
AAGGAAAAGGGCCTTTCCGTCCTCAGCCGTCGCTTCATGTGACTCCACGGAGTACCGGGCGCCGTCCAGG
CACCTCGATTAGTTCTCGAGCTTTTGGAGTACGTCGTCTTTAGGTTGGGGGGAGGGGTTTTATGCGATGG
AGTTTCCCCACACTGAGTGGGTGGAGACTGAAGTTAGGCCAGCTTGGCACTTGATGTAATTCTCCTTGGA
ATTTGCCCTTTTTGAGTTTGGATCTTGGTTCATTCTCAAGCCTCAGACAGTGGTTCAAAGTTTTTTTCTT
CCATTTCAGGTGTCGTGAGCCGGAATTCGCCACCATGGACTACAAGGACGACGATGACAAGTCCTCGGCC
ATCGAAAGGAAGAGCCTGGACCCTTCAGAGGAACCAGTGGATGAGGTGCTGCAGATCCCCCCATCCCTGC
TGACATGCGGCGGCTGCCAGCAGAACATTGGGGACCGCTACTTCCTGAAGGCCATCGACCAGTACTGGCA
CGAGGACTGCCTGAGCTGCGACCTCTGTGGCTGCCGGCTGGGTGAGGTGGGGCGGCGCCTCTACTACAAA
CTGGGCCGGAAGCTCTGCCGGAGAGACTATCTCAGGCTTTTTGGGCAAGACGGTCTCTGCGCATCCTGTG
ACAAGCGGATTCGTGCCTATGAGATGACAATGCGGGTGAAAGACAAAGTGTATCACCTGGAATGTTTCAA
ATGCGCCGCCTGTCAGAAGCATTTCTGTGTAGGTGACAGATACCTCCTCATCAACTCTGACATAGTGTGC
GAACAGGACATCTACGAGTGGACTAAGATCAATGGGATGATATAGACGCGTCGGAAACTAGTTCGAAGGA
TCCGCATGCATCTAGGGCGGCCAATTCCGCCCCTCTCCCTCCCCCCCCCCTAACGTTACTGGCCGAAGCC
GCTTGGAATAAGGCCGGTGTGCGTTTGTCTATATGTGATTTTCCACCATATTGCCGTCTTTTGGCAATGT
GAGGGCCCGGAAACCTGGCCCTGTCTTCTTGACGAGCATTCCTAGGGGTCTTTCCCCTCTCGCCAAAGGA
ATGCAAGGTCTGTTGAATGTCGTGAAGGAAGCAGTTCCTCTGGAAGCTTCTTGAAGACAAACAACGTCTG
TAGCGACCCTTTGCAGGCAGCGGAACCCCCCACCTGGCGACAGGTGCCTCTGCGGCCAAAAGCCACGTGT
ATAAGATACACCTGCAAAGGCGGCACAACCCCAGTGCCACGTTGTGAGTTGGATAGTTGTGGAAAGAGTC
AAATGGCTCTCCTCAAGCGTATTCAACAAGGGGCTGAAGGATGCCCAGAAGGTACCCCATTGTATGGGAT
CTGATCTGGGGCCTCGGTGCACATGCTTTACATGTGTTTAGTCGAGGTTAAAAAAACGTCTAGGCCCCCC
GAACCACGGGGACGTGGTTTTCCTTTGAAAAACACGATGATAAGCTTGCCACAACCCACAAGGAGACGAC
CTTCCATGACCGAGTACAAGCCCACGGTGCGCCTCGCCACCCGCGACGACGTCCCCCGGGCCGTACGCAC
CCTCGCCGCCGCGTTCGCCGACTACCCCGCCACGCGCCACACCGTCGACCCGGACCGCCACATCGAGCGG
GTCACCGAGCTGCAAGAACTCTTCCTCACGCGCGTCGGGCTCGACATCGGCAAGGTGTGGGTCGCGGACG
ACGGCGCCGCGGTGGCGGTCTGGACCACGCCGGAGAGCGTCGAAGCGGGGGCGGTGTTCGCCGAGATCGG
CCCGCGCATGGCCGAGTTGAGCGGTTCCCGGCTGGCCGCGCAGCAACAGATGGAAGGCCTCCTGGCGCCG
CACCGGCCCAAGGAGCCCGCGTGGTTCCTGGCCACCGTCGGCGTCTCGCCCGACCACCAGGGCAAGGGTC
TGGGCAGCGCCGTCGTGCTCCCCGGAGTGGAGGCGGCCGAGCGCGCCGGGGTGCCCGCCTTCCTGGAGAC
CTCCGCGCCCCGCAACCTCCCCTTCTACGAGCGGCTCGGCTTCACCGTCACCGCCGACGTCGAGTGCCCG
AAGGACCGCGCGACCTGGTGCATGACCCGCAAGCCCGGTGCCTGATAATAGGCGGCCGCTCGAGACCTAG
AAAAACATGGAGCAATCACAAGTAGCAATACAGCAGCTACCAATGCTGATTGTGCCTGGCTAGAAGCACA
AGAGGAGGAGGAGGTGGGTTTTCCAGTCACACCTCAGGTACCTTTAAGACCAATGACTTACAAGGCAGCT
GTAGATCTTAGCCACTTTTTAAAAGAAAAGGGGGGACTGGAAGGGCTAATTCACTCCCAACGAAGACAAG
ATCTGCTTTTTGCTTGTACTGGGTCTCTCTGGTTAGACCAGATCTGAGCCTGGGAGCTCTCTGGCTAACT
AGGGAACCCACTGCTTAAGCCTCAATAAAGCTTGCCTTGAGTGCTTCAAGTAGTGTGTGCCCGTCTGTTG
TGTGACTCTGGTAACTAGAGATCCCTCAGACCCTTTTAGTCAGTGTGGAAAATCTCTAGCAGTAGTAGTT
CATGTCATCTTATTATTCAGTATTTATAACTTGCAAAGAAATGAATATCAGAGAGTGAGAGGCCTTGACA
TTATAATAGATTTAGCAGGAATTGAACTAGGAGTGGAGCACACAGGCAAAGTTCTAGAGCTCGCTGATCA
GCCTCGACTGTGCCTTCTAGTTGCCAGCCATCTGTTGTTTGCCCCTCCCCCGTGCCTTCCTTGACCCTGG
AAGGTGCCACTCCCACTGTCCTTTCCTAATAAAATGAGGAAATTGCATCGCATTGTCTGAGTAGGTGTCA
TTCTATTCTGGGGGGTGGGGTGGGGCAGGACAGCAAGGGGGAGGATTGGGAAGACAATAGCAGGCATGCT
GGGGATGCGGTGGGCTCTATGGCTTCTGAGGCGGAAAGAACCAGCTGGGGGCGCGCCCCTCGAGGCCGCC
ATGGTCATAGCTGTTTGACGTCAGGTGGCACTTTTCGGGGAAATGTGCGCGGAACCCCTATTTGTTTATT
TTTCTAAATACATTCAAATATGTATCCGCTCATGAGACAATAACCCTGATAAATGCTTCAATAATATTGA
AAAAGGAAGAGTATGAGTATTCAACATTTCCGTGTCGCCCTTATTCCCTTTTTTGCGGCATTTTGCCTTC
CTGTTTTTGCTCACCCAGAAACGCTGGTGAAAGTAAAAGATGCTGAAGATCAGTTGGGTGCACGAGTGGG
TTACATCGAACTGGATCTCAACAGCGGTAAGATCCTTGAGAGTTTTCGCCCCGAAGAACGTTTTCCAATG
ATGAGCACTTTTAAAGTTCTGCTATGTGGCGCGGTATTATCCCGTATTGACGCCGGGCAAGAGCAACTCG
GTCGCCGCATACACTATTCTCAGAATGACTTGGTTGAGTACTCACCAGTCACAGAAAAGCATCTTACGGA
TGGCATGACAGTAAGAGAATTATGCAGTGCTGCCATAACCATGAGTGATAACACTGCGGCCAACTTACTT
CTGACAACGATCGGAGGACCGAAGGAGCTAACCGCTTTTTTGCACAACATGGGGGATCATGTAACTCGCC
TTGATCGTTGGGAACCGGAGCTGAATGAAGCCATACCAAACGACGAGCGTGACACCACGATGCCTGTAGC
AATGGCAACAACGTTGCGCAAACTATTAACTGGCGAACTACTTACTCTAGCTTCCCGGCAACAATTAATA
GACTGGATGGAGGCGGATAAAGTTGCAGGACCACTTCTGCGCTCGGCCCTTCCGGCTGGCTGGTTTATTG
CTGATAAATCTGGAGCCGGTGAGCGTGGGTCTCGCGGTATCATTGCAGCACTGGGGCCAGATGGTAAGCC
CTCCCGTATCGTAGTTATCTACACGACGGGGAGTCAGGCAACTATGGATGAACGAAATAGACAGATCGCT
GAGATAGGTGCCTCACTGATTAAGCATTGGTAACTGTCAGACCAAGTTTACTCATATATACTTTAGATTG
ATTTAAAACTTCATTTTTAATTTAAAAGGATCTAGGTGAAGATCCTTTTTGATAATCTCATGACCAAAAT
CCCTTAACGTGAGTTTTCGTTCCACTGAGCGTCAGACCCCGTAGAAAAGATCAAAGGATCTTCTTGAGAT
CCTTTTTTTCTGCGCGTAATCTGCTGCTTGCAAACAAAAAAACCACCGCTACCAGCGGTGGTTTGTTTGC
CGGATCAAGAGCTACCAACTCTTTTTCCGAAGGTAACTGGCTTCAGCAGAGCGCAGATACCAAATACTGT
CCTTCTAGTGTAGCCGTAGTTAGGCCACCACTTCAAGAACTCTGTAGCACCGCCTACATACCTCGCTCTG
CTAATCCTGTTACCAGTGGCTGCTGCCAGTGGCGATAAGTCGTGTCTTACCGGGTTGGACTCAAGACGAT
AGTTACCGGATAAGGCGCAGCGGTCGGGCTGAACGGGGGGTTCGTGCACACAGCCCAGCTTGGAGCGAAC
GACCTACACCGAACTGAGATACCTACAGCGTGAGCATTGAGAAAGCGCCACGCTTCCCGAAGGGAGAAAG
GCGGACAGGTATCCGGTAAGCGGCAGGGTCGGAACAGGAGAGCGCACGAGGGAGCTTCCAGGGGGAAACG
CCTGGTATCTTTATAGTCCTGTCGGGTTTCGCCACCTCTGACTTGAGCGTCGATTTTTGTGATGCTCGTC
AGGGGGGCGGAGCCTATGGAAAAACGCCAGCAACGCGGCCTTTTTACGGTTCCTGGCCTTTTGC
