>Addgene plasmid #61064 | pSIN4-EF1a-LMO2-IRES-Puro | addgene partial sequence | sequence record 101545 | LNCX 5'-AGCTCGTTTAGTGAACCGTCAGATC-3'
TTTTGACCTCCATAGAAGACACCGACTCTACTAGAGGATCGCTAGCGCTACCGGACTCAGATCTCGAGCT
CAAGCTTCGAATTCGCCACCATGGACTACAAGGACGACGATGACAAGTCCTCGGCCATCGAAAGGAAGAG
CCTGGACCCTTCAGAGGAACCAGTGGATGAGGTGCTGCAGATCCCCCCATCCCTGCTGACATGCGGCGGC
TGCCAGCAGAACATTGGGGACCGCTACTTCCTGAAGGCCATCGACCAGTACTGGCACGAGGACTGCCTGA
GCTGCGACCTCTGTGGCTGCCGGCTGGGTGAGGTGGGGCGGCGCCTCTACTACAAACTGGGCCGGAAGCT
CTGCCGGAGAGACTATCTCAGGCTTTTTGGGCAAGACGGTCTCTGCGCATCCTGTGACAAGCGGATTCGT
GCCTATGAGATGACAATGCGGGTGAAAGACAAAGTGTATCACCTGGAATGTTTCAAGTGCGCCGCCTGTC
AGAAGCATTTCTGTGTAGGTGACAGATACCTCCTCATCAACTCTGACATAGTGTGCGAACAGGACATCTA
CGAGTGGACTAAGATCAATGGGATGATATAGACGCGTCGGAATCACTAGTGAATTCTGCAGTCGACGGTA
CCGCGGGCCCGGGATCCCGCGACTCTAGATAATTCTACCGGGTAGGGGAGGCGCTTTTCCCAAGGCAGTC
TGGAGCATGCGCTTTAGCAGCCCCGCTGGGCACTTGGCGCTACACAAGTGGCCTCTGGCCTCGCACACAT
TCCACATCCACCGGTAGGCG
