>Addgene plasmid #61064 | pSIN4-EF1a-LMO2-IRES-Puro | addgene partial sequence | sequence record 107801 | puro-variant-R 5'-gtgggcttgtactcggtcat-3'
GTGGCAGCTTATCATCGTGTTTTTCAAAGGAAAACCACGTCCCCGTGGTTCGGGGGGCCTAGACGTTTTT
TTAACCTCGACTAAACACATGTAAAGCATGTGCACCGAGGCCCCAGATCAGATCCCATACAATGGGGTAC
CTTCTGGGCATCCTTCAGCCCCTTGTTGAATACGCTTGAGGAGAGCCATTTGACTCTTTCCACAACTATC
CAACTCACAACGTGGCACTGGGGTTGTGCCGCCTTTGCAGGTGTATCTTATACACGTGGCTTTTGGCCGC
AGAGGCACCTGTCGCCAGGTGGGGGGTTCCGCTGCCTGCAAAGGGTCGCTACAGACGTTGTTTGTCTTCA
AGAAGCTTCCAGAGGAACTGCTTCCTTCACGACATTCAACAGACCTTGCATTCCTTTGGCGAGAGGGGAA
AGACCCCTAGGAATGCTCGTCAAGAAGACAGGGCCAGGTTTCCGGGCCCTCACATTGCCAAAAGACGGCA
ATATGGTGGAAAATAACATATAGACAAACGCACACCGGCCTTATTCCAAGCGGCTTCGGCCAGTAACGTT
AGGGGGGGGGGAGGGAGAGGG
